>Addgene plasmid #143392 | TFORF0318 | addgene full sequence | sequence record 397901 | Addgene NGS Result
TTAATGTAGTCTTATGCAATACTCTTGTAGTCTTGCAACATGGTAACGATGAGTTAGCAACATGCCTTAC
AAGGAGAGAAAAAGCACCGTGCATGCCGATTGGTGGAAGTAAGGTGGTACGATCGTGCCTTATTAGGAAG
GCAACAGACGGGTCTGACATGGATTGGACGAACCACTGAATTGCCGCATTGCAGAGATATTGTATTTAAG
TGCCTAGCTCGATACATAAACGGGTCTCTCTGGTTAGACCAGATCTGAGCCTGGGAGCTCTCTGGCTAAC
TAGGGAACCCACTGCTTAAGCCTCAATAAAGCTTGCCTTGAGTGCTTCAAGTAGTGTGTGCCCGTCTGTT
GTGTGACTCTGGTAACTAGAGATCCCTCAGACCCTTTTAGTCAGTGTGGAAAATCTCTAGCAGTGGCGCC
CGAACAGGGACTTGAAAGCGAAAGGGAAACCAGAGGAGCTCTCTCGACGCAGGACTCGGCTTGCTGAAGC
GCGCACGGCAAGAGGCGAGGGGCGGCGACTGGTGAGTACGCCAAAAATTTTGACTAGCGGAGGCTAGAAG
GAGAGAGATGGGTGCGAGAGCGTCAGTATTAAGCGGGGGAGAATTAGATCGCGATGGGAAAAAATTCGGT
TAAGGCCAGGGGGAAAGAAAAAATATAAATTAAAACATATAGTATGGGCAAGCAGGGAGCTAGAACGATT
CGCAGTTAATCCTGGCCTGTTAGAAACATCAGAAGGCTGTAGACAAATACTGGGACAGCTACAACCATCC
CTTCAGACAGGATCAGAAGAACTTAGATCATTATATAATACAGTAGCAACCCTCTATTGTGTGCATCAAA
GGATAGAGATAAAAGACACCAAGGAAGCTTTAGACAAGATAGAGGAAGAGCAAAACAAAAGTAAGACCAC
CGCACAGCAAGCGGCCGCTGATCTTCAGACCTGGAGGAGGAGATATGAGGGACAATTGGAGAAGTGAATT
ATATAAATATAAAGTAGTAAAAATTGAACCATTAGGAGTAGCACCCACCAAGGCAAAGAGAAGAGTGGTG
CAGAGAGAAAAAAGAGCAGTGGGAATAGGAGCTTTGTTCCTTGGGTTCTTGGGAGCAGCAGGAAGCACTA
TGGGCGCAGCGTCAATGACGCTGACGGTACAGGCCAGACAATTATTGTCTGGTATAGTGCAGCAGCAGAA
CAATTTGCTGAGGGCTATTGAGGCGCAACAGCATCTGTTGCAACTCACAGTCTGGGGCATCAAGCAGCTC
CAGGCAAGAATCCTGGCTGTGGAAAGATACCTAAAGGATCAACAGCTCCTGGGGATTTGGGGTTGCTCTG
GAAAACTCATTTGCACCACTGCTGTGCCTTGGAATGCTAGTTGGAGTAATAAATCTCTGGAACAGATTTG
GAATCACACGACCTGGATGGAGTGGGACAGAGAAATTAACAATTACACAAGCTTAATACACTCCTTAATT
GAAGAATCGCAAAACCAGCAAGAAAAGAATGAACAAGAATTATTGGAATTAGATAAATGGGCAAGTTTGT
GGAATTGGTTTAACATAACAAATTGGCTGTGGTATATAAAATTATTCATAATGATAGTAGGAGGCTTGGT
AGGTTTAAGAATAGTTTTTGCTGTACTTTCTATAGTGAATAGAGTTAGGCAGGGATATTCACCATTATCG
TTTCAGACCCACCTCCCAACCCCGAGGGGACCCATGCATTGCATCTCAATTAGTCAGCAACCAGGTGTGG
AAAGTCCCCAGGCTCCCCAGCAGGCAGAAGTATGCAAAGCATGCGTCTCAATTAGTCAGCAACCATAGTC
CCGCCCCTAACTCCGCCCATCCCGCCCCTAACTCCGCCCAGTTCCGCCCATTCTCCGCCCCATGGCTGAC
TAATTTTTTTTATTTATGCAGAGGCCGAGGCCGCCTCGGCCTCTGAGCTATTCCAGAAGTAGTGAGGAGG
CTTTTTTGGAGGCCTAGGCTTTTGCAAAAAGCTTTCTAGAGGTACCACCGGAGCTTACCATGACCGAGTA
CAAGCCCACGGTGCGCCTCGCCACCCGCGACGACGTCCCCAGGGCCGTACGCACCCTCGCCGCCGCGTTC
GCCGACTACCCCGCCACGCGCCACACCGTCGATCCGGACCGCCACATCGAGCGGGTCACCGAGCTGCAAG
AACTCTTCCTCACGCGCGTCGGGCTCGACATCGGCAAGGTGTGGGTCGCGGACGACGGCGCCGCCGTGGC
GGTCTGGACCACGCCGGAGAGCGTCGAAGCGGGGGCGGTGTTCGCCGAGATCGGCCCGCGCATGGCCGAG
TTGAGCGGTTCCCGGCTGGCCGCGCAGCAACAGATGGAAGGCCTCCTGGCGCCGCACCGGCCCAAGGAGC
CCGCGTGGTTCCTGGCCACCGTCGGCGTCTCGCCCGACCACCAGGGCAAGGGTCTGGGCAGCGCCGTCGT
GCTCCCCGGAGTGGAGGCGGCCGAGCGCGCCGGGGTGCCCGCCTTCCTGGAGACCTCCGCGCCCCGCAAC
CTCCCCTTCTACGAGCGGCTCGGCTTCACCGTCACCGCCGACGTCGAGGTGCCCGAAGGACCGCGCACCT
GGTGCATGACCCGCAAGCCCGGTGCCAGTTAACGAATTCTAGATCTTGAGACAAATGGCAGTATTCATCC
ACAATTTTAAAAGAAAAGGGGGGATTGGGGGGTACAGTGCAGGGGAAAGAATAGTAGACATAATAGCAAC
AGACATACAAACTAAAGAATTACAAAAACAAATTACAAAAATTCAAAATTTTCGGGTTTATTACAGGGAC
AGCAGAGATCCACTTTGGCGCCGGCTCGAGGCCTGCAGGTGCAAAGATGGATAAAGTTTTAAACAGAGAG
GAATCTTTGCAGCTAATGGACCTTCTAGGTCTTGAAAGGAGTGGGAATTGGCTCCGGTGCCCGTCAGTGG
GCAGAGCGCACATCGCCCACAGTCCCCGAGAAGTTGGGGGGAGGGGTCGGCAATTGAACCGGTGCCTAGA
GAAGGTGGCGCGGGGTAAACTGGGAAAGTGATGTCGTGTACTGGCTCCGCCTTTTTCCCGAGGGTGGGGG
AGAACCGTATATAAGTGCAGTAGTCGCCGTGAACGTTCTTTTTCGCAACGGGTTTGCCGCCAGAACACAG
GTAAGTGCCGTGTGTGGTTCCCGCGGGCCTGGCCTCTTTACGGGTTATGGCCCTTGCGTGCCTTGAATTA
CTTCCACCTGGCTGCAGTACGTGATTCTTGATCCCGAGCTTCGGGTTGGAAGTGGGTGGGAGAGTTCGAG
GCCTTGCGCTTAAGGAGCCCCTTCGCCTCGTGCTTGAGTTGAGGCCTGGCCTGGGCGCTGGGGCCGCCGC
GTGCGAATCTGGTGGCACCTTCGCGCCTGTCTCGCTGCTTTCGATAAGTCTCTAGCCATTTAAAATTTTT
GATGACCTGCTGCGACGCTTTTTTTCTGGCAAGATAGTCTTGTAAATGCGGGCCAAGATCTGCACACTGG
TATTTCGGTTTTTGGGGCCGCGGGCGGCGACGGGGCCCGTGCGTCCCAGCGCACATGTTCGGCGAGGCGG
GGCCTGCGAGCGCGGCCACCGAGAATCGGACGGGGGTAGTCTCAAGCTGGCCGGCCTGCTCTGGTGCCTG
GCCTCGCGCCGCCGTGTATCGCCCCGCCCTGGGCGGCAAGGCTGGCCCGGTCGGCACCAGTTGCGTGAGC
GGAAAGATGGCCGCTTCCCGGCCCTGCTGCAGGGAGCTCAAAATGGAGGACGCGGCGCTCGGGAGAGCGG
GCGGGTGAGTCACCCACACAAAGGAAAAGGGCCTTTCCGTCCTCAGCCGTCGCTTCATGTGACTCCACGG
AGTACCGGGCGCCGTCCAGGCACCTCGATTAGTTCTCGAGCTTTTGGAGTACGTCGTCTTTAGGTTGGGG
GGAGGGGTTTTATGCGATGGAGTTTCCCCACACTGAGTGGGTGGAGACTGAAGTTAGGCCAGCTTGGCAC
TTGATGTAATTCTCCTTGGAATTTGCCCTTTTTGAGTTTGGATCTTGGTTCATTCTCAAGCCTCAGACAG
TGGTTCAAAGTTTTTTTCTTCCATTTCAGGTGTCGTGAGGCTAGCACCGCCACCATGAAGAGACATGAGA
TGGTAGCTAAACATTTAGTTATGTTTTATTATTTTGCCCAACACCTTTGGCCAGAGCAGAACATAAGAGA
TTCTTTCCAGAAAGTGACCCTAAGAAGATATAGAAAATGTGGATATGAGAATTTACAGTTAAGAAAAGGC
TGTAAAAGTGTGGTTGAGTGTAAACAGCACAAAGGAGATTATAGTGGACTTAACCAATGTTTGAAAACTA
CCTTGAGCAAAATATTTCAATGTAATAAATATGTAGAAGTTTTCCATAAAATTTCAAATTCAAATAGACA
CAAGATGAGACATACTGAAAATAAACATTTTAAATGTAAAGAATGTCGCAAAACATTTTGCATGCTTTCA
CACCTAACTCAACATAAAAGAATCCAAACTAGAGTGAATTTCTACAAATGTGAAGCATATGGAAGAGCCT
TTAACTGGTCCTCAACCCTTAATAAACATAAGAGAATTCATACTGGAGAAAAACCTTACAAATGTAAAGA
ATGTGGCAAAGCCTTTAACCAGACCTCACACCTTATTAGACATAAGAGAATTCATACTGAAGAGAAACCC
TACAAATGTGAAGAATGTGGCAAAGCCTTTAACCAGTCATCGACCCTTACTACACATAATATAATTCATA
CTGGGGAAATTCCCTACAAATGTGAGAAATGTGTTAGAGCTTTTAACCAAGCCTCAAAGCTTACTGAACA
TAAGTTAATTCATACCGGAGAGAAACGTTATGAATGTGAAGAATGCGGCAAAGCTTTTAACCGATCCTCA
AAACTTACTGAACATAAGTACATTCATACTGGAGAGAAGCTGTACAAATGTGAAGAATGTGGTAAAGCCT
TTAACCAGTCCTCAACCCTTACTACACATAAGAGAATTCATAGTGGAGAGAAGCCCTACAAATGTGAAGA
ATGTGGCAAAGCTTTTAAACAATTTTCAAATCTTACTGACCATAAAAAAATTCATACTGGAGAGAAACCC
TACAAATGTGAGGAATGTGGCAAAGCTTTTAACCAACTCTCAAACCTTACTAGACATAAGGTAATTCATA
CTGGAGAGAAACCCTACAAATGTGGAGAATGTGGCAAAGCCTTTAACCAGTCCTCAGCCCTTAATACACA
TAAGATAATCCATACTGGAGAGAATCCCCACAAATGTAGAGAATCTGGCAAAGTTTTCCACCTATCCTCA
AAACTTAGTACATGTAAGAAAATTCATACTGGAGAGAAACTCTACAAATGTGAAGAATGTGGCAAAGCCT
TTAACCGATCTTCAACCCTTATTGGACATAAGAGAATTCATACTGGAGAGAAACCCTACAAATGTGAAGA
ATGTGGCAAAGCTTTTAACCAATCTTCAACACTTACTACACATAAGATAATTCATACTGAAGAGAAACAG
TACAAATGTGATGAATGTGGCAAAGCTTCTACCTAGTAATGAACTAGTCCGTAACTTGAAAGTATTTCGA
TTTCTTGGCTTTATATATCTTGTGGAAAGGACGACCGGTATGCCTTTAAGGCAATACCACGCGTTAAGTC
GACAATCAACCTCTGGATTACAAAATTTGTGAAAGATTGACTGGTATTCTTAACTATGTTGCTCCTTTTA
CGCTATGTGGATACGCTGCTTTAATGCCTTTGTATCATGCTATTGCTTCCCGTATGGCTTTCATTTTCTC
CTCCTTGTATAAATCCTGGTTGCTGTCTCTTTATGAGGAGTTGTGGCCCGTTGTCAGGCAACGTGGCGTG
GTGTGCACTGTGTTTGCTGACGCAACCCCCACTGGTTGGGGCATTGCCACCACCTGTCAGCTCCTTTCCG
GGACTTTCGCTTTCCCCCTCCCTATTGCCACGGCGGAACTCATCGCCGCCTGCCTTGCCCGCTGCTGGAC
AGGGGCTCGGCTGTTGGGCACTGACAATTCCGTGGTGTTGTCGGGGAAATCATCGTCCTTTCCTTGGCTG
CTCGCCTGTGTTGCCACCTGGATTCTGCGCGGGACGTCCTTCTGCTACGTCCCTTCGGCCCTCAATCCAG
CGGACCTTCCTTCCCGCGGCCTGCTGCCGGCTCTGCGGCCTCTTCCGCGTCTTCGCCTTCGCCCTCAGAC
GAGTCGGATCTCCCTTTGGGCCGCCTCCCCGCGTCGACTTTAAGACCAATGACTTACAAGGCAGCTGTAG
ATCTTAGCCACTTTTTAAAAGAAAAGGGGGGACTGGAAGGGCTAATTCACTCCCAACGAAGACAAGATCT
GCTTTTTGCTTGTACTGGGTCTCTCTGGTTAGACCAGATCTGAGCCTGGGAGCTCTCTGGCTAACTAGGG
AACCCACTGCTTAAGCCTCAATAAAGCTTGCCTTGAGTGCTTCAAGTAGTGTGTGCCCGTCTGTTGTGTG
ACTCTGGTAACTAGAGATCCCTCAGACCCTTTTAGTCAGTGTGGAAAATCTCTAGCAGTACGTATAGTAG
TTCATGTCATCTTATTATTCAGTATTTATAACTTGCAAAGAAATGAATATCAGAGAGTGAGAGGAACTTG
TTTATTGCAGCTTATAATGGTTACAAATAAAGCAATAGCATCACAAATTTCACAAATAAAGCATTTTTTT
CACTGCATTCTAGTTGTGGTTTGTCCAAACTCATCAATGTATCTTATCATGTCTGGCTCTAGCTATCCCG
CCCCTAACTCCGCCCATCCCGCCCCTAACTCCGCCCAGTTCCGCCCATTCTCCGCCCCATGGCTGACTAA
TTTTTTTTATTTATGCAGAGGCCGAGGCCGCCTCGGCCTCTGAGCTATTCCAGAAGTAGTGAGGAGGCTT
TTTTGGAGGCCTAGGGACGTACCCAATTCGCCCTATAGTGAGTCGTATTACGCGCGCTCACTGGCCGTCG
TTTTACAACGTCGTGACTGGGAAAACCCTGGCGTTACCCAACTTAATCGCCTTGCAGCACATCCCCCTTT
CGCCAGCTGGCGTAATAGCGAAGAGGCCCGCACCGATCGCCCTTCCCAACAGTTGCGCAGCCTGAATGGC
GAATGGG
[124 nt withheld, positions 7148-7271]
C
[91 nt withheld, positions 7273-7363]
A
[49 nt withheld, positions 7365-7413]
CCTTTGACGTTGGAGTCCACGTTCTTT
[37 nt withheld, positions 7441-7477]
ACCCTATCTCGGTCTATTCTTTTGATTTATAAGGGATTTTGCCGATTTCGGCCTATTGGTTAAAAAATGA
GCTGATTTAACAAAAATTTAACGCGAATTTTAACAAAATATTAACGCTTACAATTTAGGTGGCACTTTTC
GGGGAAATGTGCGCGGAACCCCTATTTGTTTATTTTTCTAAATACATTCAAATATGTATCCGCTCATGAG
ACAATAACCCTGATAAATGCTTCAATAATATTGAAAAAGGAAGAGTATGAGTATTCAACATTTCCGTGTC
GCCCTTATTCCCTTTTTTGCGGCATTTTGCCTTCCTGTTTTTGCTCACCCAGAAACGCTGGTGAAAGTAA
AAGATGCTGAAGATCAGTTGGGTGCACGAGTGGGTTACATCGAACTGGATCTCAACAGCGGTAAGATCCT
TGAGAGTTTTCGCCCCGAAGAACGTTTTCCAATGATGAGCACTTTTAAAGTTCTGCTATGTGGCGCGGTA
TTATCCCGTATTGACGCCGGGCAAGAGCAACTCGGTCGCCGCATACACTATTCTCAGAATGACTTGGTTG
AGTACTCACCAGTCACAGAAAAGCATCTTACGGATGGCATGACAGTAAGAGAATTATGCAGTGCTGCCAT
AACCATGAGTGATAACACTGCGGCCAACTTACTTCTGACAACGATCGGAGGACCGAAGGAGCTAACCGCT
TTTTTGCACAACATGGGGGATCATGTAACTCGCCTTGATCGTTGGGAACCGGAGCTGAATGAAGCCATAC
CAAACGACGAGCGTGACACCACGATGCCTGTAGCAATGGCAACAACGTTGCGCAAACTATTAACTGGCGA
ACTACTTACTCTAGCTTCCCGGCAACAATTAATAGACTGGATGGAGGCGGATAAAGTTGCAGGACCACTT
CTGCGCTCGGCCCTTCCGGCTGGCTGGTTTATTGCTGATAAATCTGGAGCCGGTGAGCGTGGGTCTCGCG
GTATCATTGCAGCACTGGGGCCAGATGGTAAGCCCTCCCGTATCGTAGTTATCTACACGACGGGGAGTCA
GGCAACTATGGATGAACGAAATAGACAGATCGCTGAGATAGGTGCCTCACTGATTAAGCATTGGTAACTG
TCAGACCAAGTTTACTCATATATACTTTAGATTGATTTAAAACTTCATTTTTAATTTAAAAGGATCTAGG
TGAAGATCCTTTTTGATAATCTCATGACCAAAATCCCTTAACGTGAGTTTTCGTTCCACTGAGCGTCAGA
CCCCGTAGAAAAGATCAAAGGATCTTCTTGAGATCCTTTTTTTCTGCGCGTAATCTGCTGCTTGCAAACA
AAAAAACCACCGCTACCAGCGGTGGTTTGTTTGCCGGATCAAGAGCTACCAACTCTTTTTCCGAAGGTAA
CTGGCTTCAGCAGAGCGCAGATACCAAATACTGTTCTTCTAGTGTAGCCGTAGTTAGGCCACCACTTCAA
GAACTCTGTAGCACCGCCTACATACCTCGCTCTGCTAATCCTGTTACCAGTGGCTGCTGCCAGTGGCGAT
AAGTCGTGTCTTACCGGGTTGGACTCAAGACGATAGTTACCGGATAAGGCGCAGCGGTCGGGCTGAACGG
GGGGTTCGTGCACACAGCCCAGCTTGGAGCGAACGACCTACACCGAACTGAGATACCTACAGCGTGAGCT
ATGAGAAAGCGCCACGCTTCCCGAAGGGAGAAAGGCGGACAGGTATCCGGTAAGCGGCAGGGTCGGAACA
GGAGAGCGCACGAGGGAGCTTCCAGGGGGAAACGCCTGGTATCTTTATAGTCCTGTCGGGTTTCGCCACC
TCTGACTTGAGCGTCGATTTTTGTGATGCTCGTCAGGGGGGCGGAGCCTATGGAAAAACGCCAGCAACGC
GGCCTTTTTACGGTTCCTGGCCTTTTGCTGGCCTTTTGCTCACATGTTCTTTCCTGCGTTATCCCCTGAT
TCTGTGGATAACCGTATTACCGCCTTTGAGTGAGCTGATACCGCTCGCCGCAGCCGAACGACCGAGCGCA
GCGAGTCAGTGAGCGAGGAAGCGGAAGAGCGCCCAATACGCAAACCGCCTCTCCCCGCGCGTTGGCCGAT
TCATTAATGCAGCTGGCACGACAGGTTTCCCGACTGGAAAGCGGGCAGTGAGCGCAACGCAATTAATGTG
AGTTAGCTCACTCATTAGGCACCCCAGGCTTTACACTTTATGCTTCCGGCTCGTATGTTGTGTGGAATTG
TGAGCGGATAACAATTTCACACAGGAAACAGCTATGACCATGATTACGCCAAGCGCGCAATTAACCCTCA
CTAAAGGGAACAAAAGCTGGAGCTGCAAGC
Features (pLannotate 1.2.2; 31 found; start..end, strand, type, name):
      5..231     +  promoter       RSV promoter: Rous sarcoma virus enhancer/promoter
    232..412     +  LTR            5' LTR (truncated): truncated 5' long terminal repeat (LTR) from HIV-1
    459..584     +  misc_feature   HIV-1 Ψ: packaging signal of human immunodeficiency virus type 1
    568..931     +  CDS            HIV-1 gag (fragment): gag protein from human immunodeficiency virus 1; gag
   1077..1310    +  misc_feature   RRE: The Rev response element (RRE) of HIV-1 allows for Rev-dependent mRNA export from the nucleus to the cytoplasm.
   1687..1713    +  CDS            Rev (fragment): human immunodeficiency virus 1 (HIV-1) Rev protein; rev; enhances nuclear export of unspliced and incompletely spliced viral mRNAs
   1720..1743    +  promoter       SV40 promoter (fragment): SV40 early promoter
   1744..1815    +  promoter       SV40 promoter (fragment): SV40 enhancer and early promoter
   1839..1974    +  rep_origin     SV40 ori: SV40 origin of replication
   2020..2616    +  CDS            PuroR (fragment): puromycin N-acetyltransferase; pac from Streptomyces; confers resistance to puromycin
   2665..2782    +  misc_feature   cPPT/CTS: central polypurine tract and central termination sequence of HIV-1
   2847..2913    +  CDS            small t antigen (fragment): SV40 (simian virus 40) small t antigen
   2920..4098    +  promoter       EF-1α promoter: strong constitutive promoter for human elongation factor EF-1α
   4115..4432    +  CDS            ZNF138 (fragment): ZN138_HUMAN - Experimental evidence at protein level: Swiss-Prot protein existence level 1. May be involved in transcriptional regulation as a repressor. From Homo sapiens (Human).
   5579..5632    +  promoter       U6 promoter (fragment): RNA polymerase III promoter for human U6 snRNA
   5674..6262    +  misc_feature   WPRE: woodchuck hepatitis virus posttranscriptional regulatory element
   6313..6332    +  misc_feature   cPPT/CTS (fragment): central polypurine tract and central termination sequence of HIV-1
   6334..6567    +  LTR            3' LTR (ΔU3): self-inactivating 3' long terminal repeat (LTR) from HIV-1
   6645..6766    +  polyA_signal   SV40 poly(A) signal: SV40 polyadenylation signal
   6806..6941    +  rep_origin     SV40 ori: SV40 origin of replication
   6962..6980    -  promoter       T7 promoter: promoter for bacteriophage T7 RNA polymerase
   6988..7143    +  CDS            lacZα (fragment): LacZα fragment of β-galactosidase; lacZ fragment
   7148..7576    +  rep_origin     f1 ori (sequence partly withheld): f1 bacteriophage origin of replication; arrow indicates direction of (+) strand synthesis
   7629..7733    +  promoter       AmpR promoter: bla
   7734..8594    +  CDS            AmpR: β-lactamase; bla; confers resistance to ampicillin, carbenicillin, and related antibiotics
   8765..9353    +  rep_origin     ori: high-copy-number ColE1/pMB1/pBR322/pUC origin of replication
   9536..9628    +  CDS            lacI (fragment): lac repressor; lacI; The lac repressor binds to the lac operator to inhibit transcription in E. coli. This inhibition can be relieved by adding lactose or isopropyl-β-D-thiogalactopyranoside (IPTG).
   9641..9662    +  protein_bind   CAP binding site: CAP binding activates transcription in the presence of cAMP. E. coli catabolite activator protein
   9677..9707    +  promoter       lac promoter: promoter for the E. coli lac operon
   9715..9731    +  protein_bind   lac operator: The lac repressor binds to the lac operator to inhibit transcription in E. coli. This inhibition can be relieved by adding lactose or isopropyl-β-D-thiogalactopyranoside (IPTG). lac repressor encoded by lacI
   9776..9794    +  promoter       T3 promoter: promoter for bacteriophage T3 RNA polymerase
