[The description below was written by a language model from this plasmid's Addgene catalogue record and pLannotate feature annotations shown in this document.]
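Description:
TFORF0318 is a lentiviral mammalian expression plasmid built on the pLX_TRC317 backbone and carrying the human zinc-finger transcription factor ZNF117 as its open reading frame. It belongs to a barcoded transcription factor ORF collection in which each clone carries a unique 24-bp barcode, so that the factor delivered to a cell can be identified by sequencing in pooled overexpression screens, such as directed differentiation screens. In bacteria it is maintained through a high-copy ColE1/pUC-type origin with ampicillin resistance. An f1 origin and remnants of a lac/T3/T7 cloning region are also present. The depositor warns that recombination can occur, as is common for plasmids containing LTR repeats.

The transfer cassette has a third-generation layout. An RSV promoter drives a truncated HIV-1 5' LTR, followed by the Ψ packaging signal with a gag fragment, the RRE for Rev-dependent RNA export and a cPPT/CTS. It ends in a self-inactivating ΔU3 3' LTR with a downstream SV40 polyadenylation signal. Two expression units lie between the LTRs: an SV40 promoter driving puromycin N-acetyltransferase for selection of transduced cells, and the EF-1α promoter driving the ORF, with a WPRE downstream to enhance transcript stability and expression.

The automated annotation labels only the start of the ORF region, and labels it as a ZNF138 fragment. This probably reflects similarity among related KRAB zinc-finger genes, since the catalogue insert is ZNF117. The barcode is not annotated as a feature, so the table does not show its position. The annotated sequence length of 9,817 nt matches the stated backbone plus insert sizes.
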