Addgene plasmid #143392: TFORF0318
Purpose: Lentiviral vector for overexpressing transcription factor ORFs with unique 24-bp barcodes. Barcodes facilitate identification of transcription factors in pooled screens.
Depositing lab: Feng Zhang. Depositing organization: Broad Institute. Publication: A transcription factor atlas of directed differentiation. Joung J, Ma S, Tay T, Geiger-Schuller KR, Kirchgatterer PC, Verdine VK, Guo B, Arias-Garcia MA, Allen WE, Singh A, Kuksenko O, Abudayyeh OO, Gootenberg JS, Fu Z, Macrae RK, Buenrostro JD, Regev A, Zhang F. Cell. 2023 Jan 5;186(1):209-229.e26. doi: 10.1016/j.cell.2022.11.026. PubMed 36608654.
Backbone
  Vector backbone: pLX_TRC317
  Backbone manufacturer: Broad Institute Genetic Perturbation Platform
  Backbone size w/o insert (bp): 8264
  Vector type: Mammalian Expression, Lentiviral
  Selectable markers: Puromycin
Growth in bacteria
  Bacterial resistance: Ampicillin, 100 μg/mL
  Growth temperature: 37°C
  Growth strain: NEB Stable
  Copy number: High Copy
Gene/Insert
  Gene/Insert name: ZNF117
  Species: H. sapiens (human)
  Insert size (bp): 1553
  Entrez Gene: ZNF117 (a.k.a. H-plk, HPF9)
  Promoter: EF1a
  Cloning method: Unknown
  Sequencing primers: 5′ GGGTGGAGACTGAAGTTAGGCCAG; 3′ CACATAGCGTAAAAGGAGCAACATAG
Terms and licenses: Academic/Nonprofit Terms; Industry Terms: Not Available to Industry
Depositor comments: NM_015852,ENST00000282869,ENST00000620222 . The transcription factor ORF portion of this plasmid was synthesized by Genewiz. Please test multiple small colonies in case of plasmid recombination. To make this collection available in a timely manner, a portion of this collection was not fully sequenced by Addgene. If an Addgene verified full plasmid sequence is not available, please contact us prior to placing an order to request the full sequence.
How to cite: TFORF0318 was a gift from Feng Zhang (Addgene plasmid # 143392 ; http://n2t.net/addgene:143392 ; RRID:Addgene_143392)
