>Addgene plasmid #143392 | TFORF0318 | depositor partial sequence | sequence record 282314 | Insert
ACCGCCACCATGAAGAGACATGAGATGGTAGCTAAACATTTAGTTATGTTTTATTATTTTGCCCAACACC
TTTGGCCAGAGCAGAACATAAGAGATTCTTTCCAGAAAGTGACCCTAAGAAGATATAGAAAATGTGGATA
TGAGAATTTACAGTTAAGAAAAGGCTGTAAAAGTGTGGTTGAGTGTAAACAGCACAAAGGAGATTATAGT
GGACTTAACCAATGTTTGAAAACTACCTTGAGCAAAATATTTCAATGTAATAAATATGTAGAAGTTTTCC
ATAAAATTTCAAATTCAAATAGACACAAGATGAGACATACTGAAAATAAACATTTTAAATGTAAAGAATG
TCGCAAAACATTTTGCATGCTTTCACACCTAACTCAACATAAAAGAATCCAAACTAGAGTGAATTTCTAC
AAATGTGAAGCATATGGAAGAGCCTTTAACTGGTCCTCAACCCTTAATAAACATAAGAGAATTCATACTG
GAGAAAAACCTTACAAATGTAAAGAATGTGGCAAAGCCTTTAACCAGACCTCACACCTTATTAGACATAA
GAGAATTCATACTGAAGAGAAACCCTACAAATGTGAAGAATGTGGCAAAGCCTTTAACCAGTCATCGACC
CTTACTACACATAATATAATTCATACTGGGGAAATTCCCTACAAATGTGAGAAATGTGTTAGAGCTTTTA
ACCAAGCCTCAAAGCTTACTGAACATAAGTTAATTCATACCGGAGAGAAACGTTATGAATGTGAAGAATG
CGGCAAAGCTTTTAACCGATCCTCAAAACTTACTGAACATAAGTACATTCATACTGGAGAGAAGCTGTAC
AAATGTGAAGAATGTGGTAAAGCCTTTAACCAGTCCTCAACCCTTACTACACATAAGAGAATTCATAGTG
GAGAGAAGCCCTACAAATGTGAAGAATGTGGCAAAGCTTTTAAACAATTTTCAAATCTTACTGACCATAA
AAAAATTCATACTGGAGAGAAACCCTACAAATGTGAGGAATGTGGCAAAGCTTTTAACCAACTCTCAAAC
CTTACTAGACATAAGGTAATTCATACTGGAGAGAAACCCTACAAATGTGGAGAATGTGGCAAAGCCTTTA
ACCAGTCCTCAGCCCTTAATACACATAAGATAATCCATACTGGAGAGAATCCCCACAAATGTAGAGAATC
TGGCAAAGTTTTCCACCTATCCTCAAAACTTAGTACATGTAAGAAAATTCATACTGGAGAGAAACTCTAC
AAATGTGAAGAATGTGGCAAAGCCTTTAACCGATCTTCAACCCTTATTGGACATAAGAGAATTCATACTG
GAGAGAAACCCTACAAATGTGAAGAATGTGGCAAAGCTTTTAACCAATCTTCAACACTTACTACACATAA
GATAATTCATACTGAAGAGAAACAGTACAAATGTGATGAATGTGGCAAAGCTTCTACCTAGTAATGAACT
AGTCCGTAACTTGAAAGTATTTCGATTTCTTGGCTTTATATATCTTGTGGAAAGGACGACCGGTATGCCT
TTAAGGCAATACC
