>Addgene plasmid #143392 | TFORF0318 | depositor partial sequence | sequence record 282315 | Barcode
CCGGTATGCCTTTAAGGCAATACC
